Addgene plasmid #244664: CL20_mEGFP_FOidr_112
Purpose: Express mEGFP-tagged intrinsically disordered protein (IDR), FOidr_112, derived from human fusion protein MYDGF_DNM2
Depositing lab: Richard Kriwacki. Depositing organization: St. Jude Children's Research Hospital. Publication: Proteome-wide computational analyses reveal links between protein condensate formation and RNA biology. Maiti S, Tripathi S, Baggett DW, Phillips AH, Park CG, Wang J, Wahiduzzaman, Freyaldenhoven WT, Kinger S, Pioso BJ, Bollinger JC, Somjee R, Lang B, Babu MM, Kriwacki RW. Sci Adv. 2025 Dec 5;11(49):eady1420. doi: 10.1126/sciadv.ady1420. Epub 2025 Dec 3. PubMed 41337585.
Backbone
  Vector backbone: CL20
  Vector type: Mammalian Expression
Growth in bacteria
  Bacterial resistance: Ampicillin, 100 μg/mL
  Growth temperature: 37°C
  Growth strain: NEB Stable
  Copy number: High Copy
Gene/Insert
  Gene/Insert name: FOidr_112
  Species: H. sapiens (human)
  Mutation: Unmutated
  Tag / fusion protein: monomeric EGFP (N terminal on insert)
  Cloning method: Restriction Enzyme; 5′ cloning site Unknown (unknown if destroyed)
Terms and licenses: Academic/Nonprofit Terms; Industry Terms: Not Available to Industry
Depositor comments: MYDGF_DNM2_758_889
How to cite: CL20_mEGFP_FOidr_112 was a gift from Richard Kriwacki (Addgene plasmid # 244664 ; http://n2t.net/addgene:244664 ; RRID:Addgene_244664)
