[The description below was written by a language model from this plasmid's Addgene catalogue record and pLannotate feature annotations shown in this document.]
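Description:
CL20_mEGFP_FOidr_112 is a mammalian expression plasmid built on the CL20 backbone. The catalogue lists it simply as a mammalian expression vector, but the feature table shows the architecture of a self-inactivating HIV-1 lentiviral transfer vector. A CMV enhancer is fused to a truncated 5' LTR, followed by the Ψ packaging signal with a gag fragment, the cPPT/CTS, the Rev response element and a ΔU3 3' LTR, with a rabbit β-globin polyadenylation signal downstream. These elements would allow the genomic RNA to be transcribed, exported in a Rev-dependent manner, packaged and integrated. The deleted U3 leaves the integrated provirus without LTR promoter activity. In bacteria the plasmid is maintained through a high-copy ColE1/pUC-type origin and selected with ampicillin via the β-lactamase gene. It is propagated in a strain suited to repeat-containing vectors. An SV40 origin and poly(A) signal, along with lac promoter/operator remnants, are also present in the backbone.

The payload sits between the LTRs and is driven by an internal CMV enhancer/promoter. It encodes monomeric EGFP fused to the N-terminus of FOidr_112, an unmutated intrinsically disordered region taken from the human fusion protein MYDGF_DNM2. The depositor comment indicates residues 758–889 of that fusion. The annotation matches this segment to a fragment of dynamin-2, which suggests the region comes from the DNM2 portion. Short annotated fragments such as the tight TRE, nef, vif and Rev are probably partial matches or vector remnants rather than functional units. The construct is intended for expressing the fluorescently tagged region in mammalian cells. Judging from the title of the associated publication, it was made for studies of protein condensate formation.
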