Features (pLannotate 1.2.2; 29 found; start..end, strand, type, name):
    199..254     -  polyA_signal   β-globin poly(A) signal: rabbit β-globin polyadenylation signal (Gil and Proudfoot, 1987)
    340..475     -  LTR            3' LTR (ΔU3) (fragment): self-inactivating 3' long terminal repeat (LTR) from HIV-1
    477..545     -  CDS            nef (fragment): NEF_HV1Z2 - Experimental evidence at protein level: Swiss-Prot protein existence level 1. Extracellular Nef protein targets CD4(+) T-lymphocytes for apoptosis by interacting with CXCR4 surface receptors. From Human immunodeficiency virus type 1 group M subtype D (isolate Z2/CDC-Z34) (HIV-1).
    571..966     -  CDS            DNM2 (fragment): DYN2_HUMAN - Also known as DYN2. Experimental evidence at protein level: Swiss-Prot protein existence level 1. Microtubule-associated force-producing protein involved in producing microtubule bundles and able to bind and hydrolyze GTP. Plays a role in the regulation of neuron morphology, axon growth and formation of neuronal growth cones (By similarity). Plays an important role in vesicular trafficking processes, in particular endocytosis (PubMed:33713620). Involved in cytokinesis (PubMed:12498685). Regulates maturation of apoptotic cell corpse-containing phagosomes by recruiting PIK3C3 to the
   1009..1725    -  CDS            mEGFP: mEGFP is a basic (constitutively fluorescent) green fluorescent protein published in 2002, derived from Aequorea victoria. It has moderate acid sensitivity.
   1739..1776    -  misc_feature   MCS (fragment): multiple cloning site
   1775..1791    -  promoter       tight TRE promoter (fragment): Tet-responsive promoter PTight, consisting of seven tet operator sequences followed by the minimal CMV promoter
   1807..2010    -  promoter       CMV promoter: human cytomegalovirus (CMV) immediate early promoter
   2011..2314    -  enhancer       CMV enhancer: human cytomegalovirus immediate early enhancer
   2382..2398    -  misc_feature   MCS (fragment): multiple cloning site
   2398..2423    -  CDS            Rev (fragment): human immunodeficiency virus 1 (HIV-1) Rev protein; rev; enhances nuclear export of unspliced and incompletely spliced viral mRNAs
   2800..3033    -  misc_feature   RRE: The Rev response element (RRE) of HIV-1 allows for Rev-dependent mRNA export from the nucleus to the cytoplasm.
   3167..3250    -  CDS            vif (fragment): VIF_HV1BR - Experimental evidence at protein level: Swiss-Prot protein existence level 1. Counteracts the innate antiviral activity of host APOBEC3F and APOBEC3G. Forms a complex with host APOBEC3F and APOBEC3G thus preventing the entry of these lethally hypermutating enzymes into progeny virions. Recruits an active E3 ubiquitin ligase complex composed of elongin BC, CUL5, and RBX2 to induce polyubiquitination of APOBEC3G and APOBEC3F. In turn, they are directed to the 26S proteasome for degradation. Vif interaction with APOBEC3G also blocks its cytidine deaminase activity in a proteasome-inde
   3393..3510    -  misc_feature   cPPT/CTS: central polypurine tract and central termination sequence of HIV-1
   3659..4018    -  CDS            HIV-1 gag (fragment): gag protein from human immunodeficiency virus 1; gag
   4002..4127    -  misc_feature   HIV-1 Ψ: packaging signal of human immunodeficiency virus type 1
   4174..4431    -  LTR            5' LTR (truncated): truncated 5' long terminal repeat (LTR) from HIV-1
   4433..4812    -  enhancer       CMV enhancer: human cytomegalovirus immediate early enhancer
   4843..4947    +  promoter       AmpR promoter: bla
   4948..5808    +  CDS            AmpR: β-lactamase; bla; confers resistance to ampicillin, carbenicillin, and related antibiotics
   5979..6567    +  rep_origin     ori: high-copy-number ColE1/pMB1/pBR322/pUC origin of replication
   6750..6804    +  CDS            lacI (fragment): lac repressor; lacI; The lac repressor binds to the lac operator to inhibit transcription in E. coli. This inhibition can be relieved by adding lactose or isopropyl-β-D-thiogalactopyranoside (IPTG).
   6806..6940    -  polyA_signal   SV40 poly(A) signal: SV40 polyadenylation signal
   6960..7095    -  rep_origin     SV40 ori: SV40 origin of replication
   7119..7141    -  promoter       SV40 promoter (fragment): SV40 enhancer and early promoter
   7148..7187    +  CDS            lacI (fragment): lac repressor; lacI; The lac repressor binds to the lac operator to inhibit transcription in E. coli. This inhibition can be relieved by adding lactose or isopropyl-β-D-thiogalactopyranoside (IPTG).
   7200..7221    +  protein_bind   CAP binding site: CAP binding activates transcription in the presence of cAMP. E. coli catabolite activator protein
   7236..7266    +  promoter       lac promoter: promoter for the E. coli lac operon
   7274..7290    +  protein_bind   lac operator: The lac repressor binds to the lac operator to inhibit transcription in E. coli. This inhibition can be relieved by adding lactose or isopropyl-β-D-thiogalactopyranoside (IPTG). lac repressor encoded by lacI
>Addgene plasmid #244664 | CL20_mEGFP_FOidr_112 | addgene full sequence | sequence record 488135 | Addgene NGS Result
AAAAAAAATCTAACCTCAAGTCAAGGCTTTTCTATGGAATAAGGAATGGACAGCAGGGGGCTGTTTCATA
TACTGATGACCTCTTTATAGCCAACCTTTGTTCATGGCAGCCAGCATATGGGCATATGTTGCCAAACTCT
AAACCAAATACTCATTCTGATGTTTTAAATGATTTGCCCTCCCATATGTCCTTCCGAGTGAGAGACACAA
AAAATTCCAACACACTATTGCAATGAAAATAAATTTCCTTTATTAGCCAGAAGTCAGATGCTCAAGGGGC
TTCATGATGTCCCCATAATTTTTGGCAGAGGGAAAAAGATCTGCTAGCTCGAGCAGCTGAAGCTTTATTG
AGGCTTAAGCAGTGGGTTCCCTAGTTAGCCAGAGAGCTCCCAGGCTCAGATCTGGTCTAACCAGAGAGAC
CCAGTACAGGCAAAAAGCAGATCTTGTCTTCTTTGGGAGTGAATTAGCCCTTCCAGTCCCCCCTTTTCTT
TTAAAAAGTGGCTAAGATCTACAGCTGCCTTGTAAGTCATTGGTCTTAAAGGTACCGTAATCTTATCTAG
AACCGGTTCAGTCAAGAAGTGAGGGCTCTGCTGGACGGATAATGGTTGGGCGGGATGGAGCTGCCGGCGG
ACGACGGCTAGGAACGCCGGGTGGAATACCGGGTGGAATACGGACGGGGCGACTTGGAATTTGTGGCGGT
GCAGGGAAAAGGTCCGAATTGGCAAAGACACTCTGTGGTCCCGGACGTGAGGGAATAGGGGGTGCACTAA
AACTAGCCGCTGCCCCTACGGGGACCGGGATAAGAGGAGGACCGGGAGTTGGACCGCGCACGGCCGGTGG
ACGTCCAGGTGGGTGAATAGAAGAGACGGGGTGGCGCTGGGGAGTAGGAGAGTGAGAAGAGGCACTTTGT
AACCAAGTATCATCGACCGGAGGAGGCACAGGTGTGCTCACAGTACTCGTAGAGATCCGGGAAGCGGCCG
CACTTCCCCCGGAGCCTCCGCTTCCGCCCTTGTACAGCTCGTCCATGCCGAGAGTGATCCCGGCGGCGGT
CACGAACTCCAGCAGGACCATGTGATCGCGCTTCTCGTTGGGGTCTTTGCTCAGCTTGGACTGGGTGCTC
AGGTAGTGGTTGTCGGGCAGCAGCACGGGGCCGTCGCCGATGGGGGTGTTCTGCTGGTAGTGGTCGGCGA
GCTGCACGCTGCCGTCCTCGATGTTGTGGCGGATCTTGAAGTTCACCTTGATGCCGTTCTTCTGCTTGTC
GGCCATGATATAGACGTTGTGGCTGTTGTAGTTGTACTCCAGCTTGTGCCCCAGGATGTTGCCGTCCTCC
TTGAAGTCGATGCCCTTCAGCTCGATGCGGTTCACCAGGGTGTCGCCCTCGAACTTCACCTCGGCGCGGG
TCTTGTAGTTGCCGTCGTCCTTGAAGAAGATGGTGCGCTCCTGGACGTAGCCTTCGGGCATGGCGGACTT
GAAGAAGTCGTGCTGCTTCATGTGGTCGGGGTAGCGGCTGAAGCACTGCACGCCGTAGGTCAGGGTGGTC
ACGAGGGTGGGCCAGGGCACGGGCAGCTTGCCGGTGGTGCAGATGAACTTCAGGGTCAGCTTGCCGTAGG
TGGCATCGCCCTCGCCCTCGCCGGACACGCTGAACTTGTGGCCGTTTACGTCGCCGTCCAGCTCGACCAG
GATGGGCACCACCCCGGTGAACAGCTCCTCGCCCTTGCTCACCATGGTGGCGACCGGTGGATCCCGGGCC
CGCGGTACCGTCGACTGCAGAATTCGGTTCACTAAACGAGCCCGGTTCACTAAACGAGCTCTGCTTATAT
AGACCTCCCACCGTACACGCCTACCGCCCATTTGCGTCAATGGGGCGGAGTTGTTACGACATTTTGGAAA
GTCCCGTTGATTTTGGTGCCAAAACAAACTCCCATTGACGTCAATGGGGTGGAGACTTGGAAATCCCCGT
GAGTCAAACCGCTATCCACGCCCATTGATGTACTGCCAAAACCGCATCACCATGGTAATAGCGATGACTA
ATACGTAGATGTACTGCCAAGTAGGAAAGTCCCATAAGGTCATGTACTGGGCATAATGCCAGGCGGGCCA
TTTACCGTCATTGACGTCAATAGGGGGCGTACTTGGCATATGATACACTTGATGTACTGCCAAGTGGGCA
GTTTACCGTAAATACTCCACCCATTGACGTCAATGGAAAGTCCCTATTGGCGTTACTATGGGAACATACG
TCATTATTGACGTCAATGGGCGGGGGTCGTTGGGCGGTCAGCCAGGCGGGCCATTTACCGTAAGTTATGT
AACGCGGAACTCCATATATGGGCTATGAACTAATGACCCCGTAATTGATTACTATTAATAACTAGCACGC
GTTCGAAGCTTGAGCTCGGTCCCCTCGGGGTTGGGAGGTGGGTCTGAAACGATAATGGTGAATATCCCTG
CCTAACTCTATTCACTATAGAAAGTACAGCAAAAACTATTCTTAAACCTACCAAGCCTCCTACTATCATT
ATGAATAATTTTATATACCACAGCCAATTTGTTATGTTAAACCAATTCCACAAACTTGCCCATTTATCTA
ATTCCAATAATTCTTGTTCATTCTTTTCTTGCTGGTTTTGCGATTCTTCAATTAAGGAGTGTATTAAGCT
TGTGTAATTGTTAATTTCTCTGTCCCACTCCATCCAGGTCGTGTGATTCCAAATCTGTTCCAGAGATTTA
TTACTCCAACTAGCATTCCAAGGCACAGCAGTGGTGCAAATGAGTTTTCCAGAGCAACCCCAAATCCCCA
GGAGCTGTTGATCCTTTAGGTATCTTTCCACAGCCAGGATTCTTGCCTGGAGCTGCTTGATGCCCCAGAC
TGTGAGTTGCAACAGATGCTGTTGCGCCTCAATAGCCCTCAGCAAATTGTTCTGCTGCTGCACTATACCA
GACAATAATTGTCTGGCCTGTACCGTCAGCGTCATTGACGCTGCGCCCATAGTGCTTCCTGCTGCTCCCA
AGAACCCAAGGAACAAAGCTCCTATTCCCACTGCTCTTTTTTCTCTCTGCACCACTCTTCTCTTTGCCTT
GGTGGGTGCTACTCCTAATGGTTCAATTTTTACTACTTTATATTTATATAATTCACTTCTCCAATTGTCC
CTCATATCTCCTCCTTATGGTGTTTTACTAAACTTTTCCATGTTCTAATCCTCATCCTGTCTACTTGCCA
CACAATCATCACCTGCCATCTGTTTTCCATAATCCCTAATGATCTTTGCTTTTCTTCTTGGCACTACTTT
TATGTCACTATTATCTTGTATTACTACTGCCCCTTCACCTTTCCAGAGGAGCTTTGCTGGTCCTTTCCAA
AGTGGATTTCTGCTGTCCCTGTAATAAACCCGAAAATTTTGAATTTTTGTAATTTGTTTTTGTAATTCTT
TAGTTTGTATGTCTGTTGCTATTATGTCTACTATTCTTTCCCCTGCACTGTACCCCCCAATCCCCCCTTT
TCTTTTAAAATTGTGGATGAATACTGCCATTTGTACTGCTGTCTTAAGATGTTCAGCCTGATCTCTTACC
TGTCCTATAATTTTCTTTAATTCTTTATTCATAGATTCTACTACTCCTTGACTTTGGGGATTGTAGGGAA
TTTCCAGGTCTGAAGATCCTGCTGCTTGCTGTGCTTTTTTCTTACTTTTGTTTTGCTCTTCCTCTATCTT
GTCTAAAGCTTCCTTGGTGTCTTTTATCTCTATCCTTTGATGCACACAATAGAGGGTTGCTACTGTATTA
TATAATGATCTAAGTTCTTCTGATCCTGTCTGAAGGGATGGTTGTAGCTGTCCCAGTATTTGTCTACAGC
CTTCTGATGTTTCTAACAGGCCAGTATTAACTGCGAATCGTTCTAGCTCCCTGCTTGCCCATACTATATG
TTTTAATTTATATTTTTTCTTTCCCCCTGGCCTTAACCGAATTTTTTCCCATCGCGATCTAATTCTCCCC
CGCTTAATACTGACGCTCTCGCACCCATCTCTCTCCTTCTAGCCTCCGCTAGTCAAAATTTTTGGCGTAC
TCACCAGTCGCCGCCCCTCGCCTCTTGCCGTGCGCGCTTCAGCAAGCCGAGTCCTGCGTCGAGAGAGCTC
CTCTGGTTTCCCTTTCGCTTTCAAGTCCCTGTTCGGGCGCCACTGCTAGAGATTTTCCACACTGACTAAA
AGGGTCTGAGGGATCTCTAGTTACCAGAGTCACACAACAGACGGGCACACACTACTTGAAGCACTCAAGG
CAAGCTTTATTGAGGCTTAAGCAGTGGGTTCCCTAGTTAGCCAGAGAGCTCCCAGGCTCAGATCTGGTCT
AACCAGAGAGACCCAGTACAGGCAAAAAGCAGCTGCTTATATGCAGGATCTGAGGGCTCGCCACTCCCCA
GTCCCGCCCAGGCCACGCCTCCCATGGTAATAGCGATGACTAATACGTAGATGTACTGCCAAGTAGGAAA
GTCCCATAAGGTCATGTACTGGGCATAATGCCAGGCGGGCCATTTACCGTCATTGACGTCAATAGGGGGC
GTACTTGGCATATGATACACTTGATGTACTGCCAAGTGGGCAGTTTACCGTAAATACTCCACCCATTGAC
GTCAATGGAAAGTCCCTATTGGCGTTACTATGGGAACATACGTCATTATTGACGTCAATGGGCGGGGGTC
GTTGGGCGGTCAGCCAGGCGGGCCATTTACCGTAAGTTATGTAACGCGGAACTCCATATATGGGCTATGA
ACTAATGACCCCGTAATTGATTACTATTAATAACTAGTCAATAATCAATGTCGACCCAGGTGGCACTTTT
CGGGGAAATGTGCGCGGAACCCCTATTTGTTTATTTTTCTAAATACATTCAAATATGTATCCGCTCATGA
GACAATAACCCTGATAAATGCTTCAATAATATTGAAAAAGGAAGAGTATGAGTATTCAACATTTCCGTGT
CGCCCTTATTCCCTTTTTTGCGGCATTTTGCCTTCCTGTTTTTGCTCACCCAGAAACGCTGGTGAAAGTA
AAAGATGCTGAAGATCAGTTGGGTGCACGAGTGGGTTACATCGAACTGGATCTCAACAGCGGTAAGATCC
TTGAGAGTTTTCGCCCCGAAGAACGTTTTCCAATGATGAGCACTTTTAAAGTTCTGCTATGTGGCGCGGT
ATTATCCCGTATTGACGCCGGGCAAGAGCAACTCGGTCGCCGCATACACTATTCTCAGAATGACTTGGTT
GAGTACTCACCAGTCACAGAAAAGCATCTTACGGATGGCATGACAGTAAGAGAATTATGCAGTGCTGCCA
TAACCATGAGTGATAACACTGCGGCCAACTTACTTCTGACAACGATCGGAGGACCGAAGGAGCTAACCGC
TTTTTTGCACAACATGGGGGATCATGTAACTCGCCTTGATCGTTGGGAACCGGAGCTGAATGAAGCCATA
CCAAACGACGAGCGTGACACCACGATGCCTGTAGCAATGGCAACAACGTTGCGCAAACTATTAACTGGCG
AACTACTTACTCTAGCTTCCCGGCAACAATTAATAGACTGGATGGAGGCGGATAAAGTTGCAGGACCACT
TCTGCGCTCGGCCCTTCCGGCTGGCTGGTTTATTGCTGATAAATCTGGAGCCGGTGAGCGTGGGTCTCGC
GGTATCATTGCAGCACTGGGGCCAGATGGTAAGCCCTCCCGTATCGTAGTTATCTACACGACGGGGAGTC
AGGCAACTATGGATGAACGAAATAGACAGATCGCTGAGATAGGTGCCTCACTGATTAAGCATTGGTAACT
GTCAGACCAAGTTTACTCATATATACTTTAGATTGATTTAAAACTTCATTTTTAATTTAAAAGGATCTAG
GTGAAGATCCTTTTTGATAATCTCATGACCAAAATCCCTTAACGTGAGTTTTCGTTCCACTGAGCGTCAG
ACCCCGTAGAAAAGATCAAAGGATCTTCTTGAGATCCTTTTTTTCTGCGCGTAATCTGCTGCTTGCAAAC
AAAAAAACCACCGCTACCAGCGGTGGTTTGTTTGCCGGATCAAGAGCTACCAACTCTTTTTCCGAAGGTA
ACTGGCTTCAGCAGAGCGCAGATACCAAATACTGTTCTTCTAGTGTAGCCGTAGTTAGGCCACCACTTCA
AGAACTCTGTAGCACCGCCTACATACCTCGCTCTGCTAATCCTGTTACCAGTGGCTGCTGCCAGTGGCGA
TAAGTCGTGTCTTACCGGGTTGGACTCAAGACGATAGTTACCGGATAAGGCGCAGCGGTCGGGCTGAACG
GGGGGTTCGTGCACACAGCCCAGCTTGGAGCGAACGACCTACACCGAACTGAGATACCTACAGCGTGAGC
TATGAGAAAGCGCCACGCTTCCCGAAGGGAGAAAGGCGGACAGGTATCCGGTAAGCGGCAGGGTCGGAAC
AGGAGAGCGCACGAGGGAGCTTCCAGGGGGAAACGCCTGGTATCTTTATAGTCCTGTCGGGTTTCGCCAC
CTCTGACTTGAGCGTCGATTTTTGTGATGCTCGTCAGGGGGGCGGAGCCTATGGAAAAACGCCAGCAACG
CGGCCTTTTTACGGTTCCTGGCCTTTTGCTGGCCTTTTGCTCACATGTTCTTTCCTGCGTTATCCCCTGA
TTCTGTGGATAACCGTATTACCGCCTTTGAGTGAGCTGATACCGCTCGCCGCAGCCGAACGACCGAGCGC
AGCGAGTCAGTGAGCGAGGAAGCGGAAGAGCGCCCAATACGCAAACCGCCTCTCCCCGCGCGTTGGCCGA
TTCATTAATGCAGCGGATCCAGACATGATAAGATACATTGATGAGTTTGGACAAACCACAACTAGAATGC
AGTGAAAAAAATGCTTTATTTGTGAAATTTGTGATGCTATTGCTTTATTTGTAACCATTATAAGCTGCAA
TAAACAAGTTAGCTTTTTGCAAAAGCCTAGGCCTCCAAAAAAGCCTCCTCACTACTTCTGGAATAGCTCA
GAGGCCGAGGCGGCCTCGGCCTCTGCATAAATAAAAAAAATTAGTCAGCCATGGGGCGGAGAATGGGCGG
AACTGGGCGGAGTTAGGGGCGGGATGGGCGGAGTTAGGGGCGGGACTATGGTTGCTGACTAATTGAGATG
CGGATCCGCTGGCACGACAGGTTTCCCGACTGGAAAGCGGGCAGTGAGCGCAACGCAATTAATGTGAGTT
AGCTCACTCATTAGGCACCCCAGGCTTTACACTTTATGCTTCCGGCTCGTATGTTGTGTGGAATTGTGAG
CGGATAACAATTTCACACAGGAAACAGCTATGACCATGATTACGCCAAGCTTGGGCTGCAGGTCGAGGGA
TCTCCATAAGAGAAGAGGGACAGCTATGACTGGGAGTAGTCAGGAGAGGAGGAAAAATCTGGCTAGTAAA
ACATGTAAGGAAAATTTTAGGGATGTTAAAGAAAAAAATAACACAAAACAAAATAT
